Addgene plasmid #225775: pGLU_73
Purpose: RS421 library variant 14073
Depositing lab: Nili Ostrov. Depositing organization: Cultivarium, Convergent Research. Publication: A scalable transposon mutagenesis system for non-model bacteria. Gilbert C, Leung J, Crits-Christoph A, Kang SC, Esmurria A, Fenn K, Brumwell SL, Martin-Moldes Z, Mendler K, Barnum TP, Nguyen M-A, Lee HH, Ostrov N. bioRxiv 2025.12.22.696024 10.64898/2025.12.22.696024.
Backbone
  Vector backbone: N/A
  Vector type: Synthetic Biology
Growth in bacteria
  Bacterial resistance: Chloramphenicol, 25 μg/mL
  Growth temperature: 37°C
  Growth strain: DH5alpha
  Copy number: High Copy
Gene/Insert
  Gene/Insert name: 14073_[abr]
  Species: Clostridium phytofermentans ISDg
  Mutation: N/A
  Cloning method: Other
Terms and licenses: Academic/Nonprofit Terms; Industry Terms: Not Available to Industry
How to cite: pGLU_73 was a gift from Nili Ostrov (Addgene plasmid # 225775 ; http://n2t.net/addgene:225775 ; RRID:Addgene_225775)
