[The description below was written by a language model from this plasmid's Addgene catalogue record and pLannotate feature annotations shown in this document.]
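Description:
pGLU_73 is a small (about 2.3 kb) synthetic-biology plasmid that carries one member of a part library: the record describes it as variant 14073 of the "RS421" library, with the insert named 14073_[abr] and attributed to Clostridium phytofermentans ISDg. No backbone is named. The plasmid was deposited alongside work on a scalable transposon mutagenesis system for non-model bacteria, so it likely serves as a storage or source clone for a candidate sequence element from that screening effort. However, the record does not say what the element does. The "[abr]" suffix is not explained, and whether the insert is a promoter, another regulatory region or something else is not stated.

The annotated features are almost entirely housekeeping parts for maintenance in E. coli. A high-copy ColE1/pUC-type origin provides replication, consistent with the high-copy listing. Selection is by chloramphenicol, through a cat (chloramphenicol acetyltransferase) gene driven by its native cat promoter and followed by the phage lambda t0 terminator, which limits read-through out of the marker.

The only other hits are short fragments of a lac operator and of lacZα. These are probably remnants of a lacZα cloning or screening cassette flanking the insertion site rather than functional elements. The library insert itself was not recognised by the annotation software and presumably lies in the unannotated stretch of the sequence. No transposon ends, transposase gene, conjugation origin or reporter gene are annotated in this record, so the plasmid does not appear to be a complete mutagenesis vector.
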