Features (pLannotate 1.2.2; 6 found; start..end, strand, type, name):
    379..394     -  protein_bind   lac operator (fragment): The lac repressor binds to the lac operator to inhibit transcription in E. coli. This inhibition can be relieved by adding lactose or isopropyl-β-D-thiogalactopyranoside (IPTG). lac repressor encoded by lacI
    545..1133    -  rep_origin     ori: high-copy-number ColE1/pMB1/pBR322/pUC origin of replication
   1266..1360    -  terminator     lambda t0 terminator: transcription terminator from phage lambda
   1384..2040    -  CDS            cat: CAT_ECOLX - Experimental evidence at protein level: Swiss-Prot protein existence level 1. This enzyme is an effector of chloramphenicol resistance in bacteria. From Escherichia coli. This protein is used as a marker in many commonly used cloning vectors, such as pACYC184.
   2041..2143    -  promoter       cat promoter: promoter of the E. coli cat gene encoding chloramphenicol acetyltransferase
   2218..2261    -  CDS            lacZα (fragment): LacZα fragment of β-galactosidase; lacZ fragment
>Addgene plasmid #225775 | pGLU_73 | addgene full sequence | sequence record 447014 | Addgene NGS Result
GTGACTCAGGTCTCACGTAACATTCATTACTTCCCCGCCGTTCCGCAGCCACACGCCGTGTGAAGCTGGA
AGTTAAGTGTACTGATTATAGTGAAACTTAGTGAGTTGCTTTTTATGAGACTTAGTGAGTTGCTAATTTG
AAGTTAAGTATGCTACCTATATGAAACTAAGTGAGGCTCACAAAATATCAAAGTTGTAAATGCTAAAAAC
AGGAAAGTTGAGGGATTGGTATAAAATGTGAGACCGGGATTCACATTGGATACGAGATCCGTAGATTGAT
AAGAGGACACGGAATATCCCAGGCTAGGTGGAGGCTCAGTGATGATAAGTCTGCGATGGTGGATGCATGT
GTCATGGTCATAGCTGTTTCCTGTGTGAAATTGTTATCCGCTCAGAGGGCACAATCCTATTCCGCGCTAT
CCGACAATCTCCAAGACATTAGGTGGAGTTCAGTTCGGCGTATGGCATATGTCGCTGGAAAGAACATGTG
AGCAAAAGGCCAGCAAAAGGCCAGGAACCGTAAAAAGGCCGCGTTGCTGGCGTTTTTCCATAGGCTCCGC
CCCCCTGACGAGCATCACAAAAATCGACGCTCAAGTCAGAGGTGGCGAAACCCGACAGGACTATAAAGAT
ACCAGGCGTTTCCCCCTGGAAGCTCCCTCGTGCGCTCTCCTGTTCCGACCCTGCCGCTTACCGGATACCT
GTCCGCCTTTCTCCCTTCGGGAAGCGTGGCGCTTTCTCATAGCTCACGCTGTAGGTATCTCAGTTCGGTG
TAGGTCGTTCGCTCCAAGCTGGGCTGTGTGCACGAACCCCCCGTTCAGCCCGACCGCTGCGCCTTATCCG
GTAACTATCGTCTTGAGTCCAACCCGGTAAGACACGACTTATCGCCACTGGCAGCAGCCACTGGTAACAG
GATTAGCAGAGCGAGGTATGTAGGCGGTGCTACAGAGTTCTTGAAGTGGTGGCCTAACTACGGCTACACT
AGAAGAACAGTATTTGGTATCTGCGCTCTGCTGAAGCCAGTTACCTTCGGAAAAAGAGTTGGTAGCTCTT
GATCCGGCAAACAAACCACCGCTGGTAGCGGTGGTTTTTTTGTTTGCAAGCAGCAGATTACGCGCAGAAA
AAAAGGATCTCAAGAAGATCCTTTGATCTTTTCTACGGGGTCTGACGCTCTATTCAACAAAGCCGCCGTC
CCGTCAAGTCAGCGTAAATGGGTAGGGGGCTTCAAATCGTCCCCCCATACGATATAAGTTGTTACTAGTG
CTTGGATTCTCACCAATAAAAAACGCCCGGCGGCAACCGAGCGTTCTGAACAAATCCAGATGGAGTTCTG
AGGTCATTACTGGATCTATCAACAGGAGTCCAAGCGAGCTCGATATCAAATTACGCCCCGCCCTGCCACT
CATCGCAGTACTGTTGTAATTCATTAAGCATTCTGCCGACATGGAAGCCATCACAAACGGCATGATGAAC
CTGAATCGCCAGCGGCATCAGCACCTTGTCGCCTTGCGTATAATATTTGCCCATGGTGAAAACGGGGGCG
AAGAAGTTGTCCATATTGGCCACGTTTAAATCAAAACTGGTGAAACTCACCCAGGGATTGGCTGAGACGA
AAAACATATTCTCAATAAACCCTTTAGGGAAATAGGCCAGGTTTTCACCGTAACACGCCACATCTTGCGA
ATATATGTGTAGAAACTGCCGGAAATCGTCGTGGTATTCACTCCAGAGCGATGAAAACGTTTCAGTTTGC
TCATGGAAAACGGTGTAACAAGGGTGAACACTATCCCATATCACCAGCTCACCGTCTTTCATTGCCATAC
GAAATTCCGGATGAGCATTCATCAGGCGGGCAAGAATGTGAATAAAGGCCGGATAAAACTTGTGCTTATT
TTTCTTTACGGTCTTTAAAAAGGCCGTAATATCCAGCTGAACGGTCTGGTTATAGGTACATTGAGCAACT
GACTGAAATGCCTCAAAATGTTCTTTACGATGCCATTGGGATATATCAACGGTGGTATATCCAGTGATTT
TTTTCTCCATTTTAGCTTCCTTAGCTCCTGAAAATCTCGATAACTCAAAAAATACGCCCGGTAGTGATCT
TATTTCATTATGGTGAAAGTTGGAACCTCTTACGTGCCGATCAACGTCTCATTGATACCTGAAACAAAAC
CCATCGTACGGCCAAGGAAGTCTCCAATAACTGTGATCCACCACAAGCGCCAGGGTTTTCCCAGTCACGA
CGTTGTAAAACGACGGCCAGTCATGCATAATCCGCACGCATCTGGAATAAGGAAGTGCCATTCCGCCTGA
CCT
